Addgene plasmid #38161: Bcr/Abl P210 in pAcG2T
Depositing lab: Nora Heisterkamp. Depositing organization: Children's Hospital Los Angeles.
Backbone
  Vector backbone: pAcG2T
  Backbone manufacturer: Pharmingen
  Backbone size w/o insert (bp): 8530
  Total vector size (bp): 16630
  Vector type: Insect Expression
Growth in bacteria
  Bacterial resistance: Ampicillin, 100 μg/mL
  Growth temperature: 37°C
  Growth strain: DH5alpha
  Copy number: Unknown
Gene/Insert
  Gene/Insert name: Bcr/Abl P210
  Species: H. sapiens (human)
  Insert size (bp): 8100
  Entrez Gene: BCR (a.k.a. ALL, BCR1, CML, D22S11, D22S662, PHL)
  Promoter: polyhedron
  Tag / fusion protein: GST (N terminal on insert)
  Cloning method: Restriction Enzyme; 5′ cloning site BamHI (not destroyed); 3′ cloning site EcoRI (not destroyed)
  Sequencing primers: 5′ GST-F
Terms and licenses: Academic/Nonprofit Terms; Industry Terms: Not Available to Industry
Depositor comments: Constructed by Nora Heisterkamp. Made using a 3-way ligation with 0.6 kb 5' BamHI-SalI from BCR + 3' 7.5 kb Sal I-EcoRI into pAcG2T. Not evaluated for protein production.
How to cite: Bcr/Abl P210 in pAcG2T was a gift from Nora Heisterkamp (Addgene plasmid # 38161 ; http://n2t.net/addgene:38161 ; RRID:Addgene_38161)
