[The description below was written by a language model from this plasmid's Addgene catalogue record.]
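Description:
Bcr/Abl P210 in pAcG2T is an insect-cell expression construct built on the pAcG2T baculovirus transfer vector (about 8.5 kb), carrying a roughly 8.1 kb human insert encoding the P210 form of the BCR/ABL fusion, for a total size of about 16.6 kb. It is propagated in E. coli under ampicillin selection; the record lists the copy number as unknown and gives no details of the bacterial origin of replication. As a transfer vector, it is not expressed directly from the plasmid in typical use. It is instead designed to recombine with baculovirus genomic DNA in insect cells, producing a recombinant virus that drives expression of the cargo.

The insert sits between BamHI and EcoRI sites, both retained, downstream of the polyhedrin promoter (recorded as "polyhedron"), the very strong late baculoviral promoter commonly exploited for high-level protein production in infected insect cells. The vector supplies a glutathione S-transferase tag fused to the N-terminus of the insert, so the product is expected to be a GST–Bcr/Abl P210 fusion that can be captured on glutathione resin. According to the depositor comments, the coding region was assembled by three-way ligation, joining a 0.6 kb BamHI–SalI fragment from the 5′ end of BCR with a 7.5 kb SalI–EcoRI fragment providing the remainder. P210 Bcr/Abl is the chimeric tyrosine kinase associated with the Philadelphia chromosome, and the design points to production of affinity-purifiable recombinant protein. However, the depositor notes that the construct has not been evaluated for protein production, so expression is unverified.
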