>Addgene plasmid #38161 | Bcr/Abl P210 in pAcG2T | addgene partial sequence | sequence record 50809 | polyhedrin_fwd
AAACCTATAAATACGGATCTGTATTCATGTCCCCTATACTAGGTTATTGGAAAATTAAGGGCCTTGTGCA
ACCCACTCGACTTCTTTTGGAATATCTTGAAGAAAAATATGAAGAGCATTTGTATGAGCGCGATGAAGGT
GATAAATGGCGAAACAAAAAGTTTGAATTGGGTTTGGAGTTTCCCAATCTTCCTTATTATATTGATGGTG
ATGTTAAATTAACACAGTCTATGGCCATCATACGTTATATAGCTGACAAGCACAACATGTTGGGTGGTTG
TCCAAAAGAGCGTGCAGAGATTTCAATGCTTGAAGGAGCGGTTTTGGATATTAGATACGGTGTTTCGAGA
ATTGCATATAGTAAAGACTTTGAAACTCTCAAAGTTGATTTTCTTAGCAAGCTACCTGAAATGCTGAAAA
TGTTCAAAGATCGTTTATGTCATAAAACATATTTAAATGGTGATCATGTAACCCATCCTGACTTCATGTT
GTATGACGCTCTTGATGTTGTTTTATACATGGACCCAATGTGCCTGGATGCGTTCCCAAAATTAGTTTGT
TTTAAAAAACGTATTGAAGCTATCCCACAAATTGATAAGTACTTGAAATCCAGCAAGTATATAGCATGGC
CTTTGCAGGGCTGGCAAGCCACGTTTGGTGGTGGCGACCATCCTCCAAAATCGGATCTGGTTCCGCGTGG
ATCCCCCGGGCTGCAGGAATTCGATGGCCGCGCCATGGTGGACCCGGTGGGCTTCGCGGAGGCGTGGAAG
