>Addgene plasmid #38161 | Bcr/Abl P210 in pAcG2T | addgene partial sequence | sequence record 50871 | hABL1-R 5'-gttggggtcattttcactgg-3'
TTCAGAAACCCATAGAGCCCCGGAGACTCATCATCTTCCTTATTGATGGTCAGCGGAATGCTGTGGACAG
TCTGGAGTTTCACACACGAGTTGGTCAGCATCTGCAGCTCCACGGATGTCAGGGAGAAGCTTCTGAAACA
CTTCTTCTGCTGCTCCCGGATGTTCTCCCTCCACTCTGCACGCTCATAGTCAGAGGAGATCAGGAACGTG
TAACTCTTGCCGTTGCGGCTGTGCACCCTGAAGGCCATGCTGGGAGACATAAGCAGCAGCAGTGACTCCT
GCTCCGACAGCTTCTTCTTCAGCCTCTCCGTAGCCTTGCTGCCCTTGTTCGCCCTCTTCTCTCTCTGGAT
GTCACTCTTGATCTGGGAGATCTTGATCTTCAAAGCGTCCAGCTCCTCATCGGGCACCAGGGGGATGTTG
GGCACTGCCTCCAGTTCATCCACCATCTGGAAGCTGAGATCCGTGAGCGGAATGTACCATTTGCAGTC
